>Addgene plasmid #36370 | pSMP-MBD2_3 | depositor partial sequence | sequence record 45527 | hairpin
TGCTGTTGACAGTGAGCGACGCATATATTTGCAGTATGAATAGTGAAGCCACAGATGTATTCATACTGCA
AATATATGCGCTGCCTACTGCCTCGGA
