>Addgene plasmid #36370 | pSMP-MBD2_3 | addgene partial sequence | sequence record 46621 | pSMP-F (5' TACATCGTGACCTGGGAAG 3')
CAGCCCTTTGTCACCCTAAGCCTCCGCCTCCTCTTCCTCCATCCGCCCCGTCTCTCCCCCTTGAACCTCC
TCGTTCGACCCCGCCTCGATCCTCCCTTTATCCAGCCCTCACTCCTTCTCTAGGCGCCGGAATTAGATCT
CTCGACTAGGGATAACAGGGTAATTGTTTGAATGAGGCTTCAGTACTTTACAGAATCGTTGCCTGCACAT
CTTGGAAACACTTGCTGGGATTACTTCTTCAGGTTAACCCAACAGAAGGCTCGAGAAGGTATATTGCTGT
TGACAGTGAGCGACGCATATATTTGCAGTATGAATAGTGAAGCCACAGATGTATTCATACTGCAAATATA
TGCGCTGCCTACTGCCTCGGAATTCAAGGGGCTACTTTAGGAGCAATTATCTTGTTTACTAAAACTGAAT
ACCTTGCTATCTCTTTGATACATTTTTACAAAGCTGAATTAAAATGGTATAAATTAAATCACTTTTTTCA
ATTGGAAGACTAATGCGTTTAAACACGCGGCGACGCGTTCTACCGGGTAGGGGAGGCGCTTTTCCCAAGG
CAGTCTGGAGCATGCGCTTTAGCAGCCCCGCTGGGCACTTGGCGCTACACAAGTGGCCTCTGGCCTCGCA
CACATTCCACATCCACCGGTAGGCGCCAACCGGCTCCGTTCTTTGGTGGCCCCTTCGCGCCACCTTCTAC
TCCTCCCCTAGTCAGGAAGTTCCCCCCCGCCCCGCAGCTCGCGTCGTGCAGGACGTGACAAATGGAAGTA
GCACGTCTCACTAGTCTCGTGCAGATGGACAGCACCGCTGAGC
