[The description below was written by a language model from this plasmid's Addgene catalogue record.]
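Description:
pSMP-MBD2_3 is a retroviral RNAi plasmid built on the pSMP backbone (about 6.7 kb without insert) and designed for stable knockdown of human MBD2, the methyl-CpG binding domain protein 2 gene, in mammalian cells. The "_3" in the name suggests it is one of several hairpins against the same gene, although the record describes only this construct. It is maintained in bacteria as a high-copy plasmid under ampicillin selection. The record specifies a recombination-deficient host strain, a common precaution for plasmids carrying retroviral long terminal repeats and hairpin-forming repeats. In transduced mammalian cells, puromycin resistance allows selection of cells that have integrated the provirus.

The payload is a short hairpin RNA targeting MBD2, cloned by restriction digestion between XhoI and EcoRI sites, both of which remain intact so the hairpin cassette can be excised or swapped. The record does not state the promoter driving the hairpin, the surrounding hairpin context, or the promoter for the puromycin marker, and no feature table is provided, so these details of the pSMP architecture cannot be confirmed here. As a retroviral vector, the plasmid would be introduced into a packaging cell line to make viral particles that deliver the shRNA cassette into target cells for stable integration and sustained silencing.

The associated publication concerns chromatin-modifying enzymes as modulators of reprogramming. This indicates that the construct was used in loss-of-function experiments testing how depleting individual chromatin regulators, here MBD2, affects cellular reprogramming. More generally, it suits any study needing selectable, stable MBD2 knockdown in human cells.
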