Addgene plasmid #36370: pSMP-MBD2_3
Depositing lab: George Daley. Depositing organization: Boston Children's Hospital. Publication: Chromatin-modifying enzymes as modulators of reprogramming. Onder TT, Kara N, Cherry A, Sinha AU, Zhu N, Bernt KM, Cahan P, Marcarci BO, Unternaehrer J, Gupta PB, Lander ES, Armstrong SA, Daley GQ. Nature. 2012 Mar 4;483(7391):598-602. doi: 10.1038/nature10953. PubMed 22388813.
Backbone
  Vector backbone: pSMP
  Backbone manufacturer: Steve Elledge
  Backbone size w/o insert (bp): 6699
  Vector type: Mammalian Expression, Retroviral, RNAi
  Selectable markers: Puromycin
Growth in bacteria
  Bacterial resistance: Ampicillin, 100 μg/mL
  Growth temperature: 30°C
  Growth strain: Stbl3
  Copy number: High Copy
Gene/Insert
  Gene/Insert name: MBD2
  gRNA/shRNA sequence: GCATATATTTGCAGTATGA
  Species: H. sapiens (human)
  Entrez Gene: MBD2 (a.k.a. DMTase, NY-CO-41)
  Cloning method: Restriction Enzyme; 5′ cloning site XhoI (not destroyed); 3′ cloning site EcoRI (not destroyed)
  Sequencing primers: 5′ pSMP-F
Terms and licenses: Academic/Nonprofit Terms; Industry Terms: Not Available to Industry
How to cite: pSMP-MBD2_3 was a gift from George Daley (Addgene plasmid # 36370 ; http://n2t.net/addgene:36370 ; RRID:Addgene_36370)
